>Addgene plasmid #117556 | pEPOR1CB0020 | addgene full sequence | sequence record 228155 | Addgene NGS Result
TCTGTGAAGACAAACTAGAATTCGAGCTCGGAGCATCTTCATTCTTAAGATATGAAGATAATCTTCAAAA
GGCCCCTGGGAATCTGAAAGAAGAGAAGCAGGCCCATTTATATGGGAAAGAACAATAGTATTTCTTATAT
AGGCCCATTTAAGTTGAAAACAATCTTCAAAAGTCCCACATCGCTTAGATAAGAAAACGAAGCTGAGTTT
ATATACAGCTAGAGTCGAAGTAGTGATTGCCGTTAATTTGGGAGTCCAGTTTTAGAGCTAGAAATAGCAA
GTTAAAATAAGGCTAGTCCGTTATCAACTTGAAAAAGTGGCACCGAGTCGGTGCTTTTTTTCTAGACCCA
GCTTTCTTGTACAAAGTTGGCATTACGCTTTACTTGTCTTCTGCACGAAGTGGTTTAAACTATCAGTGTT
TGACAGGATATATTGGCGGGTAAACCTAAGAGAAAAGAGCGTTTATTAGAATAATCGGATATTTAAAAGG
GCGTGAAAAGGTTTATCCGTTCGTCCATTTGTATGTGCATGCCAACCACAGGGTTCCCCAGATCAGGCGC
TGGCTGCTGAACCCCCAGCCGGAACTGACCCCACAAGGCCCTAGCGTTTGCAATGCACCAGGTCATCATT
GACCCAGGCGTGTTCCACCAGGCCGCTGCCTCGCAACTCTTCGCAGGCTTCGCCGACCTGCTCGCGCCAC
TTCTTCACGCGGGTGGAATCCGATCCGCACATGAGGCGGAAGGTTTCCAGCTTGAGCGGGTACGGCTCCC
GGTGCGAGCTGAAATAGTCGAACATCCGTCGGGCCGTCGGCGACAGCTTGCGGTACTTCTCCCATATGAA
TTTCGTGTAGTGGTCGCCAGCAAACAGCACGACGATTTCCTCGTCGATCAGGACCTGGCAACGGGACGTT
TTCTTGCCACGGTCCAGGACGCGGAAGCGGTGCAGCAGCGACACCGATTCCAGGTGCCCAACGCGGTCGG
ACGTGAAGCCCATCGCCGTCGCCTGTAGGCGCGACAGGCATTCCTCGGCCTTCGTGTAATACCGGCCATT
GATCGACCAGCCCAGGTCCTGGCAAAGCTCGTAGAACGTGAAGGTGATCGGCTCGCCGATAGGGGTGCGC
TTCGCGTACTCCAACACCTGCTGCCACACCAGTTCGTCATCGTCGGCCCGCAGCTCGACGCCGGTGTAGG
TGATCTTCACGTCCTTGTTGACGTGGAAAATGACCTTGTTTTGCAGCGCCTCGCGCGGGATTTTCTTGTT
GCGCGTGGTGAACAGGGCAGAGCGGGCCGTGTCGTTTGGCATCGCTCGCATCGTGTCCGGCCACGGCGCA
ATATCGAACAAGGAAAGCTGCATTTCCTTGATCTGCTGCTTCGTGTGTTTCAGCAACGCGGCCTGCTTGG
CCTCGCTGACCTGTTTTGCCAGGTCCTCGCCGGCGGTTTTTCGCTTCTTGGTCGTCATAGTTCCTCGCGT
GTCGATGGTCATCGACTTCGCCAAACCTGCCGCCTCCTGTTCAAGACGACGCGAACGCTCCACGGCGGCC
GATGGCGCGGGCAGGGCAGGGGGAGCCAGTTGCACGCTGTCGCGCTCGATCTTGGCCGTAGCTTGCTGGA
CCATCGAGCCGACGGACTGGAAGGTTTCGCGGGGCGCACGCATGACGGTGCGGCTTGCGATGGTTTCGGC
ATCCTCGGCGGAAAACCCCGCGTCGATCAGTTCTTGCCTGTATGCCTTCCGGTCAAACGTCCGATTCATT
CACCCTCCTTGCGGGATTGCCCCGACTCACGCCGGGGCAATGTGCCCTTATTCCTGATTTGACCCGCCTG
GTGCCTTGGTGTCCAGATAATCCACCTTATCGGCAATGAAGTCGGTCCCGTAGACCGTCTGGCCGTCCTT
CTCGTACTTGGTATTCCGAATCTTGCCCTGCACGAATACCAGCGACCCCTTGCCCAAATACTTGCCGTGG
GCCTCGGCCTGAGAGCCAAAACACTTGATGCGGAAGAAGTCGGTGCGCTCCTGCTTGTCGCCGGCATCGT
TGCGCCACATCTAGGATCTGCCAGGAACCGTAAAAAGGCCGCGTTGCTGGCGTTTTTCCATAGGCTCCGC
CCCCCTGACGAGCATCACAAAAATCGACGCTCAAGTCAGAGGTGGCGAAACCCGACAGGACTATAAAGAT
ACCAGGCGTTTCCCCCTGGAAGCTCCCTCGTGCGCTCTCCTGTTCCGACCCTGCCGCTTACCGGATACCT
GTCCGCCTTTCTCCCTTCGGGAAGCGTGGCGCTTTCTCATAGCTCACGCTGTAGGTATCTCAGTTCGGTG
TAGGTCGTTCGCTCCAAGCTGGGCTGTGTGCACGAACCCCCCGTTCAGCCCGACCGCTGCGCCTTATCCG
GTAACTATCGTCTTGAGTCCAACCCGGTAAGACACGACTTATCGCCACTGGCAGCAGCCACTGGTAACAG
GATTAGCAGAGCGAGGTATGTAGGCGGTGCTACAGAGTTCTTGAAGTGGTGGCCTAACTACGGCTACACT
AGAAGAACAGTATTTGGTATCTGCGCTCTGCTGAAGCCAGTTACCTTCGGAAAAAGAGTTGGTAGCTCTT
GATCCGGCAAACAAACCACCGCTGGTAGCGGTGGTTTTTTTGTTTGCAAGCAGCAGATTACGCGCAGAAA
AAAAGGATCTCAAGAAGATCCTTTGATCTTTTCTACGGGGTCTGACGCTCAGTGGAACGAAAACTCACGT
TAAGGGATTTTGGTCATGAGATTATCAAAAAGGATCTTCACCTAGATCCTTTTAAATTAAAAATGAAGTT
TTAAATCAATCTAAAGTATATATGAGTAAACTTGGTCTGACAGTTACCAATGCTTAATCAGTGAGGCACC
TATCTCAGCGATCTGTCTATTTCGTTCATCCATAGTTGCCTGACTCCCCGTCGTGTAGATAACTACGATA
CGGGAGGGCTTACCATCTGGCCCCAGTGCTGCAATGATACCGCGAGAACCACGCTCACCGGCTCCAGATT
TATCAGCAATAAACCAGCCAGCCGGAAGGGCCGAGCGCAGAAGTGGTCCTGCAACTTTATCCGCCTCCAT
CCAGTCTATTAATTGTTGCCGGGAAGCTAGAGTAAGTAGTTCGCCAGTTAATAGTTTGCGCAACGTTGTT
GCCATTGCTACAGGCATCGTGGTGTCACGCTCGTCGTTTGGTATGGCTTCATTCAGCTCCGGTTCCCAAC
GATCAAGGCGAGTTACATGATCCCCCATGTTGTGCAAAAAAGCGGTTAGCTCCTTCGGTCCTCCGATCGT
TGTCAGAAGTAAGTTGGCCGCAGTGTTATCACTCATGGTTATGGCAGCACTGCATAATTCTCTTACTGTC
ATGCCATCCGTAAGATGCTTTTCTGTGACTGGTGAGTACTCAACCAAGTCATTCTGAGAATAGTGTATGC
GGCGACCGAGTTGCTCTTGCCCGGCGTCAATACGGGATAATACCGCGCCACATAGCAGAACTTTAAAAGT
GCTCATCATTGGAAAACGTTCTTCGGGGCGAAAACTCTCAAGGATCTTACCGCTGTTGAGATCCAGTTCG
ATGTAACCCACTCGTGCACCCAACTGATCTTCAGCATCTTTTACTTTCACCAGCGTTTCTGGGTGAGCAA
AAACAGGAAGGCAAAATGCCGCAAAAAAGGGAATAAGGGCGACACGGAAATGTTGAATACTCATACTCTT
CCTTTTTCAATATTATTGAAGCATTTATCAAGGTTATTGTCTCATGAGCGGATACATATTTGAATGTATT
TAGAAAAATAAACAAATAGGGGTTCCGCGCACGAATTGGCCAGCGCTGCCATTTTTGGGGTGAGGCCGTT
CGCGGCCGAGGGGCGCAGCCCCTGGGGGGATGGGAGGCCCGCGTTAGCGGGCCGGGAGGGTTCGAGAAGG
GGGGGCACCCCCCTTCGGCGTGCGCGGTCACGCGCACAGGGCGCAGCCCTGGTTAAAAACAAGGTTTATA
AATATTGGTTTAAAAGCAGGTTAAAAGACAGGTTAGCGGTGGCCGAAAAACGGGCGGAAACCCTTGCAAA
TGCTGGATTTTCTGCCTGTGGACAGCCCCTCAAATGTCAATAGGTGCGCCCCTCATCTGTCAGCACTCTG
CCCCTCAAGTGTCAAGGATCGCGCCCCTCATCTGTCAGTAGTCGCGCCCCTCAAGTGTCAATACCGCAGG
GCACTTATCCCCAGGCTTGTCCACATCATCTGTGGGAAACTCGCGTAAAATCAGGCGTTTTCGCCGATTT
GCGAGGCTGGCCAGCTCCACGTCGCCGGCCGAAATCGAGCCTGCCCCTCATCTGTCAACGCCGCGCCGGG
TGAGTCGGCCCCTCAAGTGTCAACGTCCGCCCCTCATCTGTCAGTGAGGGCCAAGTTTTCCGCGAGGTAT
CCACAACGCCGGCGGCCGCGGTGTCTCGCACACGGCTTCGACGGCGTTTCTGGCGCGTTTGCAGGGCCAT
AGACGGCCGCCAGCCCAGCGGCGAGGGCAACCAGCCCGGTGAGCGTCGCAAAGGAGATCCTGATCTGACT
GATGGGCTGCCTGTATCGAGTGGTGATTTTGTGCCGAGCTGCCGGTCGGGGAGCTGTTGGCTGGCTGGTG
GCAGGATATATTGTGGTGTAAACAAATTGACGCTTAGACAACTTAATAACACATTGCGGACGTTTTTAAT
GTACTGGGGTGGATGCAGTGGGCCCCAC
Features (pLannotate 1.2.2; 11 found; start..end, strand, type, name):
    167..183     +  promoter       AtU6 promoter (fragment): consensus promoter from the three Arabidopsis U6 snRNA genes (Waibel and Filipowicz, 1990; Nekrasov et al., 2013)
    259..334     +  misc_RNA       gRNA scaffold: guide RNA scaffold for the Streptococcus pyogenes CRISPR/Cas9 system
    346..367     -  protein_bind   attB2 (fragment): mutant version of attB; recombination site for the Gateway® BP reaction BP Clonase™
    421..445     +  misc_feature   RB T-DNA repeat: right border repeat from nopaline C58 T-DNA
    557..577     -  CDS            TetR (fragment): tetracycline resistance regulatory protein; tetR
    604..1749    -  CDS            trfA: TRFA_ECOLX - Experimental evidence at protein level: Swiss-Prot protein existence level 1. Also involved in plasmid copy number control, promoting intermolecular coupling of protein bound iterons at oriV, which inhibits replication initiation. From Escherichia coli.
   2085..2673    -  rep_origin     ori: high-copy-number ColE1/pMB1/pBR322/pUC origin of replication
   2844..3704    -  CDS            AmpR: β-lactamase; bla; confers resistance to ampicillin, carbenicillin, and related antibiotics
   3705..3809    -  promoter       AmpR promoter: bla
   3896..4527    -  rep_origin     oriV: incP origin of replication
   4619..4643    +  misc_feature   LB T-DNA repeat: left border repeat from nopaline C58 T-DNA
