[The description below was written by a language model from this plasmid's Addgene catalogue record and pLannotate feature annotations shown in this document.]
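Description:
pEPOR1CB0020 is a Level 1 Golden Gate (MoClo-type) cassette plasmid for plant genome editing, built in the pICH47751 acceptor backbone. It carries a single guide RNA transcription unit for Streptococcus pyogenes Cas9, assembled through BsaI sites that were destroyed during cloning. The sequenced plasmid is about 4.7 kb. It is maintained in E. coli at high copy through a ColE1/pUC-type origin and selected with ampicillin via the β-lactamase gene and its native promoter. The backbone also contains the broad-host-range incP oriV together with the trfA replication initiator gene, which allow replication in Agrobacterium. Nopaline-type left and right T-DNA border repeats flank the cassette, so the vector has a binary architecture suited to T-DNA delivery into plant cells.

The payload is a synthetic sgRNA driven by the Arabidopsis U6-26 promoter, an RNA polymerase III promoter commonly used to produce small, uncapped guide transcripts in plants. The automated annotation detects only a short fragment matching a consensus AtU6 promoter, followed downstream by the SpCas9 guide RNA scaffold. The spacer itself is not annotated but would lie between these elements. According to the record, the spacer targets the phytoene desaturase gene (NbPDS) of Nicotiana benthamiana and deliberately carries one mismatch to the target. Short hits to attB2 and TetR are fragmentary and probably not functional parts.

No Cas9 gene is present, so the nuclease must be supplied separately, for example by combining this cassette with a Cas9 unit in a higher-level assembly. The mismatched guide fits the associated study comparing the efficiency and specificity of Cas nucleases in plants, where it would test tolerance of imperfect spacer-target pairing.
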