Addgene plasmid #117556: pEPOR1CB0020
Purpose: Level1 Golden Gate Cassette: sgRNA cassette for spCas9, targeting NbPDS gene in N. benthamiana with 1 mismatch at spacer
Depositing lab: Nicola Patron. Depositing organization: Earlham Institute. Publication: Comparison of efficiency and specificity of CRISPR-associated (Cas) nucleases in plants: An expanded toolkit for precision genome engineering. Raitskin O, Schudoma C, West A, Patron NJ. PLoS One. 2019 Feb 27;14(2):e0211598. doi: 10.1371/journal.pone.0211598. eCollection 2019. PubMed 30811422.
Backbone
  Vector backbone: pICH47751
  Vector type: Plant Expression
Growth in bacteria
  Bacterial resistance: Ampicillin, 100 μg/mL
  Growth temperature: 37°C
  Growth strain: DH5alpha
  Copy number: High Copy
Gene/Insert
  Gene/Insert name: Promoter_AtU6-26 + sgRNA_NbPDS1 _1mismatch N. benthamiana
  Species: Synthetic
  Promoter: AtU6-26 (pICSL90002)
  Cloning method: Restriction Enzyme; 5′ cloning site BsaI (destroyed during cloning); 3′ cloning site BsaI (destroyed during cloning)
Terms and licenses: Academic/Nonprofit Terms; Industry Terms: Not Available to Industry
Depositor comments: Please visit https://www.biorxiv.org/content/early/2018/09/20/422766 for BioRxiv preprint
How to cite: pEPOR1CB0020 was a gift from Nicola Patron (Addgene plasmid # 117556 ; http://n2t.net/addgene:117556 ; RRID:Addgene_117556)
